>Addgene plasmid #241402 | pLentiLox7.0-CAGEc-RFP (Nrdj1) | addgene full sequence | sequence record 493941 | Addgene NGS Result
GTCGACGGATCGGGAGATCTCCCGATCCCCTATGGTGCACTCTCAGTACAATCTGCTCTGATGCCGCATA
GTTAAGCCAGTATCTGCTCCCTGCTTGTGTGTTGGAGGTCGCTGAGTAGTGCGCGAGCAAAATTTAAGCT
ACAACAAGGCAAGGCTTGACCGACAATTGCATGAAGAATCTGCTTAGGGTTAGGCGTTTTGCGCTGCTTC
GCGATGTACGGGCCAGATATACGCGTTGACATTGATTATTGACTAGTTATTAATAGTAATCAATTACGGG
GTCATTAGTTCATAGCCCATATATGGAGTTCCGCGTTACATAACTTACGGTAAATGGCCCGCCTGGCTGA
CCGCCCAACGACCCCCGCCCATTGACGTCAATAATGACGTATGTTCCCATAGTAACGCCAATAGGGACTT
TCCATTGACGTCAATGGGTGGAGTATTTACGGTAAACTGCCCACTTGGCAGTACATCAAGTGTATCATAT
GCCAAGTACGCCCCCTATTGACGTCAATGACGGTAAATGGCCCGCCTGGCATTATGCCCAGTACATGACC
TTATGGGACTTTCCTACTTGGCAGTACATCTACGTATTAGTCATCGCTATTACCATGGTGATGCGGTTTT
GGCAGTACATCAATGGGCGTGGATAGCGGTTTGACTCACGGGGATTTCCAAGTCTCCACCCCATTGACGT
CAATGGGAGTTTGTTTTGGCACCAAAATCAACGGGACTTTCCAAAATGTCGTAACAACTCCGCCCCATTG
ACGCAAATGGGCGGTAGGCGTGTACGGTGGGAGGTCTATATAAGCAGAGCTGGTTTAGTGAACCGTCAGA
TCCGCTAGAATTGACCGGTCGCCACCATGGGAAGAGTAGCGATCCTCTGGCATGAGATGTGGCATGAAGG
CCTGGAAGAGGCATCTCGTTTGTACTTTGGGGAAAGGAACGTGAAAGGCATGTTTGAGGTGCTGGAGCCC
TTGCATGCTATGATGGAACGGGGCCCCCAGACTCTGAAGGAAACATCCTTTAATCAGGCCTATGGTCGAG
ATTTAATGGAGGCCCAAGAGTGGTGCAGGAAGTACATGAAATCAGGGAATGTCAAGGACCTCCTCCAAGC
CTGGGACCTCTATTATCATGTGTTCCGACGAATCTCAGGAAATGGAAATGGAAACGCTGAGTTGGTTGAA
CTCGAAATTAAGACCCTACATGGTGTGAAAACGATCAGGTGTACCCCCGACCACCCAGTTTACACTAAAA
ACAGGGGCTACGTGCGAGCGGATGAGTTAACCGATGATGATGAGCTTGTTGTAGCCATCGAGAACCTGTA
TGGCGATGAAGTAGATGGCTATTTTCAGGGCATGGAAGCGAAGACGTATATAGGAAAGCTTAAATCCCGA
AAAATTGTATCAAACGAGGACACGTATGATATTCAGACGTCAACTCATAACTTTTTTGCGAATGATATAC
TTGTTCATAATAGTGAGATCGTGTCTAAGGGCGAAGAGCTGATTAAGGAGAACATGCACATGAAGCTGTA
CATGGAGGGCACCGTGAACAACCACCACTTCAAGTGCACATCCGAGGGCGAAGGCAAGCCCTACGAGGGC
ACCCAGACCATGAGAATCAAGGTGGTCGAGGGCGGCCCTCTCCCCTTCGCCTTCGACATCCTGGCTACCA
GCTTCATGTACGGCAGCAGAACCTTCATCAACCACACCCAGGGCATCCCCGACTTCTTTAAGCAGTCCTT
CCCTGAGGGCTTCACATGGGAGAGAGTCACCACATACGAAGACGGGGGCGTGCTGACCGCTACCCAGGAC
ACCAGCCTCCAGGACGGCTGCCTCATCTACAACGTCAAGATCAGAGGGGTGAACTTCCCATCCAACGGCC
CTGTGATGCAGAAGAAAACACTCGGCTGGGAGGCCAACACCGAGATGCTGTACCCCGCTGACGGCGGCCT
GGAAGGCAGAACCGACATGGCCCTGAAGCTCGTGGGCGGGGGCCACCTGATCTGCAACTTCAAGACCACA
TACAGATCCAAGAAACCCGCTAAGAACCTCAAGATGCCCGGCGTCTACTATGTGGACCACAGACTGGAAA
GAATCAAGGAGGCCGACAAAGAGACCTACGTCGAGCAGCACGAGGTGGCTGTGGCCAGATACTGCGACCT
CCCTAGCAAACTGGGGCACAAACTTAATGGCATGGACGAGCTGTACAAGTACCCGTACGACGTTCCGGAC
TACGCTTCTTAAGGATCCACCGGATCAAGATAACCTGCAGGCAATTCGTCGAGGGACCTAATAACTTCGT
ATAGCATACATTATACGAAGTTATACATGTTTAAGGGTTCCGGTTCCACTAGGTACAATTCGATATCAAG
CTTATCGATAATCAACCTCTGGATTACAAAATTTGTGAAAGATTGACTGGTATTCTTAACTATGTTGCTC
CTTTTACGCTATGTGGATACGCTGCTTTAATGCCTTTGTATCATGCTATTGCTTCCCGTATGGCTTTCAT
TTTCTCCTCCTTGTATAAATCCTGGTTGCTGTCTCTTTATGAGGAGTTGTGGCCCGTTGTCAGGCAACGT
GGCGTGGTGTGCACTGTGTTTGCTGACGCAACCCCCACTGGTTGGGGCATTGCCACCACCTGTCAGCTCC
TTTCCGGGACTTTCGCTTTCCCCCTCCCTATTGCCACGGCGGAACTCATCGCCGCCTGCCTTGCCCGCTG
CTGGACAGGGGCTCGGCTGTTGGGCACTGACAATTCCGTGGTGTTGTCGGGGAAATCATCGTCCTTTCCT
TGGCTGCTCGCCTGTGTTGCCACCTGGATTCTGCGCGGGACGTCCTTCTGCTACGTCCCTTCGGCCCTCA
ATCCAGCGGACCTTCCTTCCCGGCCTGCTGCCGGCTCTGCGGCCTCTTCCGCGTCTTCGCCTTCGCCCTC
AGACGAGTCGGATCTCCCTTTGGGCCGCCTCCCCGCATCGATACCGTCGACCTCGATCGAGACCTAGAAA
AACATGGAGCAATCACAAGTAGCAATACAGCAGCTACCAATGCTGATTGTGCCTGGCTAGAAGCACAAGA
GGAGGAGGAGGTGGGTTTTCCAGTCACACCTCAGGTACCTTTAAGACCAATGACTTACAAGGCAGCTGTA
GATCTTAGCCACTTTTTAAAAGAAAAGGGGGGACTGGAAGGGCTAATTCACTCCCAACGAAGACAAGATA
TCCTTGATCTGTGGATCTACCACACACAAGGCTACTTCCCTGATTGGCAGAACTACACACCAGGGCCAGG
GATCAGATATCCACTGACCTTTGGATGGTGCTACAAGCTAGTACCAGTTGAGCAAGAGAAGGTAGAAGAA
GCCAATGAAGGAGAGAACACCCGCTTGTTACACCCTGTGAGCCTGCATGGGATGGATGACCCGGAGAGAG
AAGTATTAGAGTGGAGGTTTGACAGCCGCCTAGCATTTCATCACATGGCCCGAGAGCTGCATCCGGACTG
TACTGGGTCTCTCTGGTTAGACCAGATCTGAGCCTGGGAGCTCTCTGGCTAACTAGGGAACCCACTGCTT
AAGCCTCAATAAAGCTTGCCTTGAGTGCTTCAAGTAGTGTGTGCCCGTCTGTTGTGTGACTCTGGTAACT
AGAGATCCCTCAGACCCTTTTAGTCAGTGTGGAAAATCTCTAGCAGCATGTGAGCAAAAGGCCAGCAAAA
GGCCAGGAACCGTAAAAAGGCCGCGTTGCTGGCGTTTTTCCATAGGCTCCGCCCCCCTGACGAGCATCAC
AAAAATCGACGCTCAAGTCAGAGGTGGCGAAACCCGACAGGACTATAAAGATACCAGGCGTTTCCCCCTG
GAAGCTCCCTCGTGCGCTCTCCTGTTCCGACCCTGCCGCTTACCGGATACCTGTCCGCCTTTCTCCCTTC
GGGAAGCGTGGCGCTTTCTCATAGCTCACGCTGTAGGTATCTCAGTTCGGTGTAGGTCGTTCGCTCCAAG
CTGGGCTGTGTGCACGAACCCCCCGTTCAGCCCGACCGCTGCGCCTTATCCGGTAACTATCGTCTTGAGT
CCAACCCGGTAAGACACGACTTATCGCCACTGGCAGCAGCCACTGGTAACAGGATTAGCAGAGCGAGGTA
TGTAGGCGGTGCTACAGAGTTCTTGAAGTGGTGGCCTAACTACGGCTACACTAGAAGAACAGTATTTGGT
ATCTGCGCTCTGCTGAAGCCAGTTACCTTCGGAAAAAGAGTTGGTAGCTCTTGATCCGGCAAACAAACCA
CCGCTGGTAGCGGTGGTTTTTTTGTTTGCAAGCAGCAGATTACGCGCAGAAAAAAAGGATCTCAAGAAGA
TCCTTTGATCTTTTCTACGGGGTCTGACGCTCAGTGGAACGAAAACTCACGTTAAGGGATTTTGGTCATG
AGATTATCAAAAAGGATCTTCACCTAGATCCTTTTAAATTAAAAATGAAGTTTTAAATCAATCTAAAGTA
TATATGAGTAAACTTGGTCTGACAGTTACCAATGCTTAATCAGTGAGGCACCTATCTCAGCGATCTGTCT
ATTTCGTTCATCCATAGTTGCCTGACTCCCCGTCGTGTAGATAACTACGATACGGGAGGGCTTACCATCT
GGCCCCAGTGCTGCAATGATACCGCGAGACCCACGCTCACCGGCTCCAGATTTATCAGCAATAAACCAGC
CAGCCGGAAGGGCCGAGCGCAGAAGTGGTCCTGCAACTTTATCCGCCTCCATCCAGTCTATTAATTGTTG
CCGGGAAGCTAGAGTAAGTAGTTCGCCAGTTAATAGTTTGCGCAACGTTGTTGCCATTGCTACAGGCATC
GTGGTGTCACGCTCGTCGTTTGGTATGGCTTCATTCAGCTCCGGTTCCCAACGATCAAGGCGAGTTACAT
GATCCCCCATGTTGTGCAAAAAAGCGGTTAGCTCCTTCGGTCCTCCGATCGTTGTCAGAAGTAAGTTGGC
CGCAGTGTTATCACTCATGGTTATGGCAGCACTGCATAATTCTCTTACTGTCATGCCATCCGTAAGATGC
TTTTCTGTGACTGGTGAGTACTCAACCAAGTCATTCTGAGAATAGTGTATGCGGCGACCGAGTTGCTCTT
GCCCGGCGTCAATACGGGATAATACCGCGCCACATAGCAGAACTTTAAAAGTGCTCATCATTGGAAAACG
TTCTTCGGGGCGAAAACTCTCAAGGATCTTACCGCTGTTGAGATCCAGTTCGATGTAACCCACTCGTGCA
CCCAACTGATCTTCAGCATCTTTTACTTTCACCAGCGTTTCTGGGTGAGCAAAAACAGGAAGGCAAAATG
CCGCAAAAAAGGGAATAAGGGCGACACGGAAATGTTGAATACTCATACTCTTCCTTTTTCAATATTATTG
AAGCATTTATCAGGGTTATTGTCTCATGAGCGGATACATATTTGAATGTATTTAGAAAAATAAACAAATA
GGGGTTCCGCGCACATTTCCCCGAAAAGTGCCACCTGAC
Features (pLannotate 1.2.2; 14 found; start..end, strand, type, name):
     31..83      -  misc_feature   bom (fragment): basis of mobility region from pBR322
    238..617     +  enhancer       CMV enhancer: human cytomegalovirus immediate early enhancer
    618..821     +  promoter       CMV promoter: human cytomegalovirus (CMV) immediate early promoter
    882..1157    +  CDS            FRB*: T2098L mutant of FKBP-rapamycin binding domain of human FRAP binds synthetic ligands such as AP21967
   1488..2219    +  CDS            TagRFP-T: TagRFP-T is a basic (constitutively fluorescent) red fluorescent protein published in 2008, derived from Entacmaea quadricolor. It has low acid sensitivity.
   2301..2334    +  protein_bind   loxP: Cre-mediated recombination occurs in the 8-bp core sequence (GCATACAT). Cre recombinase
   2367..2390    +  misc_feature   MCS (fragment): pBluescript multiple cloning site
   2390..2976    +  misc_feature   WPRE: woodchuck hepatitis virus posttranscriptional regulatory element
   2977..2996    +  misc_feature   MCS (fragment): pBluescript multiple cloning site
   2998..3498    +  CDS            nef (fragment): NEF_HV1LA - Experimental evidence at protein level: Swiss-Prot protein existence level 1. Extracellular Nef protein targets CD4(+) T-lymphocytes for apoptosis by interacting with CXCR4 surface receptors. From Human immunodeficiency virus type 1 group M subtype B (isolate Lai) (HIV-1).
   3505..3685    +  LTR            5' LTR (truncated): truncated 5' long terminal repeat (LTR) from HIV-1
   3747..4335    -  rep_origin     ori: high-copy-number ColE1/pMB1/pBR322/pUC origin of replication
   4506..5366    -  CDS            AmpR: β-lactamase; bla; confers resistance to ampicillin, carbenicillin, and related antibiotics
   5367..5471    -  promoter       AmpR promoter: bla
