[The description below was written by a language model from this plasmid's Addgene catalogue record and pLannotate feature annotations shown in this document.]
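Description:
pLentiLox7.0-CAGEc-RFP (Nrdj1) is a mammalian expression plasmid built on the pLentiLox7.0 lentiviral backbone and propagated in bacteria through a high-copy ColE1/pUC-type origin with ampicillin resistance (AmpR under its bla promoter). Although it is catalogued as lentiviral, the depositor notes that it lacks a 5' LTR and so cannot be used to make stable lines by transduction. It was used for transient transfection in the original work. The feature table agrees with this. The sequenced record is about 5.5 kb, shorter than the sum of the listed backbone and insert sizes. The only retroviral elements annotated are a single truncated HIV-1 LTR and an adjoining nef fragment downstream of the cassette, with no upstream LTR or packaging signal called.

The payload is a synthetic fusion driven by the CMV enhancer and immediate-early promoter. An FRB domain, annotated as the T2098L variant, sits at the N-terminus. According to the depositor it is followed by an engineered, caged NrdJ-1 C-intein fragment (CAGEc), which is not separately annotated but would fall in the gap between FRB and the reporter. Next comes a red fluorescent protein annotated as TagRFP-T, with a C-terminal HA tag recorded in the catalogue fields. A loxP site and a WPRE, which enhances transcript stability and expression, follow the coding region.

The construct serves as one half of a proximity-triggered protein trans-splicing system. The caged split intein is meant to stay inactive until FRB-mediated dimerization brings it close to a complementary partner, presumably an N-intein fusion carrying mVenus on a separate plasmid. Splicing then joins mVenus and RFP into a single product.
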