Addgene plasmid #241402: pLentiLox7.0-CAGEc-RFP (Nrdj1)
Purpose: Proximity-triggered Protein Trans-Splicing between mVenus and RFP, Figure 1 in Nature Chemical Biology 20.10 (2024): 1353-1360.
Depositing lab: Thomas Muir. Depositing organization: Princeton University. Publication: Distinct phases of cellular signaling revealed by time-resolved protein synthesis. Lee G, Muir TW. Nat Chem Biol. 2024 Oct;20(10):1353-1360. doi: 10.1038/s41589-024-01677-3. Epub 2024 Jul 8. PubMed 38977789.
Backbone
  Vector backbone: pLentiLox7.0
  Backbone size w/o insert (bp): 6958
  Vector type: Mammalian Expression, Lentiviral
Growth in bacteria
  Bacterial resistance: Ampicillin, 100 μg/mL
  Growth temperature: 37°C
  Growth strain: NEB Stable
  Copy number: High Copy
Gene/Insert
  Gene/Insert name: CAGEc-RFP (Nrdj1)
  Species: Synthetic
  Insert size (bp): 1386
  Promoter: CMV
  Tag / fusion protein: HA (C terminal on insert)
  Cloning method: Gibson Cloning
  Sequencing primers: 5′ CMV-F; 3′ CATAGCGTAAAAGGAGCAACA
Terms and licenses: Academic/Nonprofit Terms; Industry Terms: Not Available to Industry
Depositor comments: Engineered NrdJ-1C intein (Caged NrdJ-1C) fused to the 5'-end of RFP. FRB domain used to the 5'-end of Caged NrdJ-1C. Please note: This plasmid lacks a 5' LTR and cannot be used to create stable cell lines by lentiviral transduction. In the original publication, the plasmid was used for transient transfection. Therefore, this sequence conflict does not impact the conclusions of the publication.
How to cite: pLentiLox7.0-CAGEc-RFP (Nrdj1) was a gift from Thomas Muir (Addgene plasmid # 241402 ; http://n2t.net/addgene:241402 ; RRID:Addgene_241402)
